>Addgene plasmid #10959 | NFAT luciferase reporter | addgene partial sequence | sequence record 17929 | 10959 with LucNRev
GCGCCGGGCCTTTCTTTATGTTTTTGGCGTCTTCCATTTTACCAACAGTACCGGAATGCCAAGCTTGCGG
GTCGCTGCAGGGTCGCTCGGTGTTCGAGGCCACACGCGTCACCTTAATATGCGAAGTGGACCTGGGACCG
CGCCAGATCCCCGGAGGAAAAACTGTTTCATACAGAAGGCGTGGAGGAAAAACTGTTTCATACAGAAGGC
GTGGAGGAAAAACTGTTTCATACAGAAGGCGTGGTACCTCCCGGGTTATGTTAGCTCAGTTACAGTACCA
TAAGATACATTGATGAGTTTGGACAAACCACAACTAGAATGCAGTGAAAAAAATGCTTTATTTGTGAAAT
TTGTGATGCTATTGCTTTATTTGTAACCATTATAAGCTGCAATAAACAAGTTAACAACAACAATTGCATT
CATTTTATGTTTCAGGTTCAGGGGGAGGTGTGGGAGGTTTTTTAAAGCAAGTAAAACCTCCACGTACCTT
AATATTACTTACTTATCATGGTAGCTTGGGCTGGCGTAATAGCGAAGAGGCCCGCACCGATCGCCCTTCC
CAACAGTTGCGCAGCCTGAATGGCGAATGGCAAATTGTAAGCGTTAATATTTTGTTAAAATTCGCGTTAA
ATTTTTGTTAAATCAGCTCATTTTTTAACCAATAGGCCGAAATCGGCAAAATCCCTTATAAATCAAAAGA
ATAGACCGAGATAGGGTTGAGTGTTGTTCCAGTTTGGAACAAGAGTCCACTATTAAAGAACGTGGACTCC
AACGTCAAAGGGCGAAAAACCGTCTATCA
