>Addgene plasmid #10959 | NFAT luciferase reporter | addgene partial sequence | sequence record 139766 | Ppyralis-luc-R 5'-CAGCCCATATCGTTTCATAGCTTCT-3'
TTTCGAAGTATTCCGCGTACGTGATGTTCACCTCGATATGTGCATCTGTAAAAGCAATTGTTCCAGGAAC
CAGGGCGTATCTCTTCATAGCCTTATGCAGTTGCTCTCCAGCGGTTCCATCCTCTAGAGGATAGAATGGC
GCCGGGCCTTTCTTTATGTTTTTGGCGTCTTCCATTTTACCAACAGTACCGGAATGCCAAGCTTGCGGGT
CGCTGCAGGGTCGCTCGGTGTTCGAGGCCACACGCGTCACCTTAATATGCGAAGTGGACCTGGGACCGCG
CCAGATCCCCGGAGGAAAAACTGTTTCATACAGAAGGCGTGGAGGAAAAACTGTTTCATACAGAAGGCGT
GGAGGAAAAACTGTTTCATACAGAAGGCGTGGTACCTCCCGGGTTATGTTAGCTCAGTTACAGTACCATA
AGATACATTGATGAGTTTGGACAAACCACAACTAGAATGCAGTGAAAAAAATGCTTTATTTGTGAAATTT
GTGATGCTATTGCTTTATTTGTAACCATTATAAGCTGCAATAAACAAGTTAACAACAACAATTGCATTCA
TTTTATGTTTCAGGTTCAGGGGGAGGTGTGGGAGGTTTTTTAAAGCAAGTAAAACCTCCACGTACCTTAA
TATTACTTACTTATCATGGTAGCTTGGGCTGGCGTAATAGCGAAGAGGCCCGCACCGATCGCCCTTCCCA
ACAGTTGCGCAGCCTGAATGGCGAATGGCAAATTGTAAGCGTTAATATTTTGTTAAAATTCGCGTTAAAT
TTTTGTTAAATCAGCTCATTTTTTAACCAATAGGCCGAAATCGGCAAAATCCCTTATAAATCAAAAGAAT
AGACCGAGATAGGGTTGAGTGTTGTTCCAGTTTGGAACAAGAGTCCACTATTAAAGAACGTGGACTCCAA
CGTCAAA
