[The description below was written by a language model from this plasmid's Addgene catalogue record.]
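Description:
NFAT luciferase reporter is a mammalian reporter plasmid built on the pGL2-Basic backbone, a promoterless firefly luciferase vector designed for testing regulatory sequences placed upstream of the reporter gene. It is propagated in E. coli as a high-copy plasmid under ampicillin selection. The record lists no selectable marker for mammalian cells, so it appears to be intended for transient transfection. No feature table accompanies the entry, so the exact arrangement of backbone elements cannot be confirmed here.

The insert is a 90-bp human sequence made up of three tandem copies of a 30-bp fragment of the interleukin-2 (IL2) promoter, cloned by restriction enzyme methods upstream of the luciferase coding sequence. Although the catalogue lists luciferase as a C-terminal "tag", the insert is a regulatory element rather than a coding sequence, so luciferase acts as a transcriptional readout and not as a fusion partner. According to the depositor, the repeated fragment allows NFAT activity to be analysed: when NFAT transcription factors are activated and bind the multimerised sites, luciferase transcription rises and can be measured as light output in cell lysates. The record does not state whether a minimal promoter lies between the repeats and the luciferase gene.

The construct is used to monitor NFAT-dependent transcription in transfected mammalian cells. The associated publication examined how Ras regulates NFAT3 activity in cardiac myocytes, which illustrates its use for dissecting the signalling pathways that control NFAT.
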