Addgene plasmid #10959: NFAT luciferase reporter
Depositing lab: Toren Finkel. Publication: Ras regulates NFAT3 activity in cardiac myocytes. Ichida M, Finkel T. J Biol Chem. 2001 Feb 2. 276(5):3524-30. 10.1074/jbc.M004275200 PubMed 11044444.
Backbone
  Vector backbone: pGL2-Basic
  Vector type: Mammalian Expression, Luciferase
Growth in bacteria
  Bacterial resistance: Ampicillin, 100 μg/mL
  Growth temperature: 37°C
  Growth strain: DH5alpha
  Copy number: High Copy
Gene/Insert
  Gene/Insert name: IL-2 promoter (alt name: IL-2)
  Species: H. sapiens (human)
  Insert size (bp): 90
  Entrez Gene: IL2 (a.k.a. IL-2, TCGF, lymphokine)
  Tag / fusion protein: luciferase (C terminal on backbone)
  Cloning method: Restriction Enzyme
  Sequencing primers: 5′ LucNRev
Terms and licenses: Academic/Nonprofit Terms; Industry Terms: Not Available to Industry
Depositor comments: A luciferase reporter containing three tandem repeats of a 30-bp fragment of the IL-2 promoter for analysis of NFAT activity. 30-bp fragment is GGAGG AAAAA CTGTT TCATA CAGAA GGCGT.
How to cite: NFAT luciferase reporter was a gift from Toren Finkel (Addgene plasmid # 10959 ; http://n2t.net/addgene:10959 ; RRID:Addgene_10959)
