LOCUS       Exported 5741 bp ds-DNA circular SYN 12-MAY-2021
DEFINITION  synthetic circular DNA
ACCESSION   .
VERSION     .
KEYWORDS    NFAT luciferase reporter
SOURCE      synthetic DNA construct
  ORGANISM  synthetic DNA construct
REFERENCE   1 (bases 1 to 5741)
  AUTHORS   Ichida M, Finkel T
  TITLE     Ras regulates NFAT3 activity in cardiac myocytes.
  JOURNAL   J Biol Chem. 2001 Feb 2. 276(5):3524-30.
  PUBMED    11044444
REFERENCE   2 (bases 1 to 5741)
  AUTHORS   .
  TITLE     Direct Submission
  JOURNAL   Exported May 12, 2021 from SnapGene Server 1.1.58
            http://www.snapgene.com
FEATURES             Location/Qualifiers
     source          1..5741
                     /organism="synthetic DNA construct"
                     /mol_type="other DNA"
     primer_bind     complement(169..186)
                     /label=L4440
                     /note="L4440 vector, forward primer"
     rep_origin      complement(340..928)
                     /direction=LEFT
                     /label=ori
                     /note="high-copy-number ColE1/pMB1/pBR322/pUC origin of
                     replication"
     primer_bind     complement(420..439)
                     /label=pBR322ori-F
                     /note="pBR322 origin, forward primer"
     CDS             complement(1099..1959)
                     /codon_start=1
                     /gene="bla"
                     /product="beta-lactamase"
                     /label=AmpR
                     /note="confers resistance to ampicillin, carbenicillin, and
                     related antibiotics"
                     /translation="MSIQHFRVALIPFFAAFCLPVFAHPETLVKVKDAEDQLGARVGYI
                     ELDLNSGKILESFRPEERFPMMSTFKVLLCGAVLSRIDAGQEQLGRRIHYSQNDLVEYS
                     PVTEKHLTDGMTVRELCSAAITMSDNTAANLLLTTIGGPKELTAFLHNMGDHVTRLDRW
                     EPELNEAIPNDERDTTMPVAMATTLRKLLTGELLTLASRQQLIDWMEADKVAGPLLRSA
                     LPAGWFIADKSGAGERGSRGIIAALGPDGKPSRIVVIYTTGSQATMDERNRQIAEIGAS
                     LIKHW"
     primer_bind     1722..1741
                     /label=Amp-R
                     /note="Ampicillin resistance gene, reverse primer"
     promoter        complement(1960..2064)
                     /gene="bla"
                     /label=AmpR promoter
     rep_origin      2091..2546
                     /direction=RIGHT
                     /label=f1 ori
                     /note="f1 bacteriophage origin of replication; arrow
                     indicates direction of (+) strand synthesis"
     primer_bind     complement(2178..2197)
                     /label=F1ori-R
                     /note="F1 origin, reverse primer"
     primer_bind     2388..2409
                     /label=F1ori-F
                     /note="F1 origin, forward primer"
     polyA_signal    2736..2857
                     /label=SV40 poly(A) signal
                     /note="SV40 polyadenylation signal"
     protein_bind    2896..2925
                     /label=NFAT binding site
                     /bound_moiety="NFAT transcription factor"
                     /note="NFAT binding site from the human interleukin 2
                     (IL-2) gene (Mattila et al., 1990)"
     protein_bind    2926..2955
                     /label=NFAT binding site
                     /bound_moiety="NFAT transcription factor"
                     /note="NFAT binding site from the human interleukin 2
                     (IL-2) gene (Mattila et al., 1990)"
     protein_bind    2956..2985
                     /label=NFAT binding site
                     /bound_moiety="NFAT transcription factor"
                     /note="NFAT binding site from the human interleukin 2
                     (IL-2) gene (Mattila et al., 1990)"
     CDS             3101..4753
                     /codon_start=1
                     /gene="luc"
                     /product="firefly luciferase"
                     /label=luciferase
                     /translation="MEDAKNIKKGPAPFYPLEDGTAGEQLHKAMKRYALVPGTIAFTDA
                     HIEVNITYAEYFEMSVRLAEAMKRYGLNTNHRIVVCSENSLQFFMPVLGALFIGVAVAP
                     ANDIYNERELLNSMNISQPTVVFVSKKGLQKILNVQKKLPIIQKIIIMDSKTDYQGFQS
                     MYTFVTSHLPPGFNEYDFVPESFDRDKTIALIMNSSGSTGLPKGVALPHRTACVRFSHA
                     RDPIFGNQIIPDTAILSVVPFHHGFGMFTTLGYLICGFRVVLMYRFEEELFLRSLQDYK
                     IQSALLVPTLFSFFAKSTLIDKYDLSNLHEIASGGAPLSKEVGEAVAKRFHLPGIRQGY
                     GLTETTSAILITPEGDDKPGAVGKVVPFFEAKVVDLDTGKTLGVNQRGELCVRGPMIMS
                     GYVNNPEATNALIDKDGWLHSGDIAYWDEDEHFFIVDRLKSLIKYKGYQVAPAELESIL
                     LQHPNIFDAGVAGLPDDDAGELPAAVVVLEHGKTMTEKEIVDYVASQVTTAKKLRGGVV
                     FVDEVPKGLTGKLDARKIREILIKAKKGGKSKL"
     primer_bind     complement(3167..3185)
                     /label=LucNrev
                     /note="Firefly luciferase, reverse primer"
     intron          4994..5059
                     /label=small t intron
                     /note="SV40 (simian virus 40) small t antigen intron"
     CDS             5189..5209
                     /codon_start=1
                     /product="nuclear localization signal of SV40 (simian virus
                     40) large T antigen"
                     /label=SV40 NLS
                     /translation="PKKKRKV"
     polyA_signal    5634..27
                     /label=SV40 poly(A) signal
                     /note="SV40 polyadenylation signal"
ORIGIN
        1 atcaatgtat cttatcatgt ctggatccgt cgaccgatgc ccttgagagc cttcaaccca
       61 gtcagctcct tccggtgggc gcggggcatg actatcgtcg ccgcacttat gactgtcttc
      121 tttatcatgc aactcgtagg acaggtgccg gcagcgctct tccgcttcct cgctcactga
      181 ctcgctgcgc tcggtcgttc ggctgcggcg agcggtatca gctcactcaa aggcggtaat
      241 acggttatcc acagaatcag gggataacgc aggaaagaac atgtgagcaa aaggccagca
      301 aaaggccagg aaccgtaaaa aggccgcgtt gctggcgttt ttccataggc tccgcccccc
      361 tgacgagcat cacaaaaatc gacgctcaag tcagaggtgg cgaaacccga caggactata
      421 aagataccag gcgtttcccc ctggaagctc cctcgtgcgc tctcctgttc cgaccctgcc
      481 gcttaccgga tacctgtccg cctttctccc ttcgggaagc gtggcgcttt ctcatagctc
      541 acgctgtagg tatctcagtt cggtgtaggt cgttcgctcc aagctgggct gtgtgcacga
      601 accccccgtt cagcccgacc gctgcgcctt atccggtaac tatcgtcttg agtccaaccc
      661 ggtaagacac gacttatcgc cactggcagc agccactggt aacaggatta gcagagcgag
      721 gtatgtaggc ggtgctacag agttcttgaa gtggtggcct aactacggct acactagaag
      781 aacagtattt ggtatctgcg ctctgctgaa gccagttacc ttcggaaaaa gagttggtag
      841 ctcttgatcc ggcaaacaaa ccaccgctgg tagcggtggt ttttttgttt gcaagcagca
      901 gattacgcgc agaaaaaaag gatctcaaga agatcctttg atcttttcta cggggtctga
      961 cgctcagtgg aacgaaaact cacgttaagg gattttggtc atgagattat caaaaaggat
     1021 cttcacctag atccttttaa attaaaaatg aagttttaaa tcaatctaaa gtatatatga
     1081 gtaaacttgg tctgacagtt accaatgctt aatcagtgag gcacctatct cagcgatctg
     1141 tctatttcgt tcatccatag ttgcctgact ccccgtcgtg tagataacta cgatacggga
     1201 gggcttacca tctggcccca gtgctgcaat gataccgcga gacccacgct caccggctcc
     1261 agatttatca gcaataaacc agccagccgg aagggccgag cgcagaagtg gtcctgcaac
     1321 tttatccgcc tccatccagt ctattaattg ttgccgggaa gctagagtaa gtagttcgcc
     1381 agttaatagt ttgcgcaacg ttgttgccat tgctacaggc atcgtggtgt cacgctcgtc
     1441 gtttggtatg gcttcattca gctccggttc ccaacgatca aggcgagtta catgatcccc
     1501 catgttgtgc aaaaaagcgg ttagctcctt cggtcctccg atcgttgtca gaagtaagtt
     1561 ggccgcagtg ttatcactca tggttatggc agcactgcat aattctctta ctgtcatgcc
     1621 atccgtaaga tgcttttctg tgactggtga gtactcaacc aagtcattct gagaatagtg
     1681 tatgcggcga ccgagttgct cttgcccggc gtcaatacgg gataataccg cgccacatag
     1741 cagaacttta aaagtgctca tcattggaaa acgttcttcg gggcgaaaac tctcaaggat
     1801 cttaccgctg ttgagatcca gttcgatgta acccactcgt gcacccaact gatcttcagc
     1861 atcttttact ttcaccagcg tttctgggtg agcaaaaaca ggaaggcaaa atgccgcaaa
     1921 aaagggaata agggcgacac ggaaatgttg aatactcata ctcttccttt ttcaatatta
     1981 ttgaagcatt tatcagggtt attgtctcat gagcggatac atatttgaat gtatttagaa
     2041 aaataaacaa ataggggttc cgcgcacatt tccccgaaaa gtgccacctg nnnnnnnnnn
     2101 nnnnnnnnnn nnnnnnnnnn nnnnnnnnnn nnnnnnnnnn nnnnnnnnnn nnnnnnnnnn
     2161 nnnnnnnnnn nnnnnnnnnn nnnnnnnnnn nnnnnnnnnn nnnnnnnnnn nnnncnnnnn
     2221 nnnnnnnnnn nnnnnnnnnn nnnnnnnnnn nnnnnnnnnn nnnnnnnnnn nnnnnnnnnn
     2281 nnnnnnnnnn nnnnnnnnnn nnnnnnannn nnnnnnnnnn nnnnnnnnnn nnnnnnnnnn
     2341 nnnnnnnnnn nnnnnncctt tgacgttgga gtccacgttc tttaatagtg gactcttgtt
     2401 ccaaactgga acaacactca accctatctc ggtctattct tttgatttat aagggatttt
     2461 gccgatttcg gcctattggt taaaaaatga gctgatttaa caaaaattta acgcgaattt
     2521 taacaaaata ttaacgctta caatttgcca ttcgccattc aggctgcgca actgttggga
     2581 agggcgatcg gtgcgggcct cttcgctatt acgccagccc aagctaccat gataagtaag
     2641 taatattaag gtacgtggag gttttacttg ctttaaaaaa cctcccacac ctccccctga
     2701 acctgaaaca taaaatgaat gcaattgttg ttgttaactt gtttattgca gcttataatg
     2761 gttacaaata aagcaatagc atcacaaatt tcacaaataa agcatttttt tcactgcatt
     2821 ctagttgtgg tttgtccaaa ctcatcaatg tatcttatgg tactgtaact gagctaacat
     2881 aacccgggag gtaccacgcc ttctgtatga aacagttttt cctccacgcc ttctgtatga
     2941 aacagttttt cctccacgcc ttctgtatga aacagttttt cctccgggga tctggcgcgg
     3001 tcccaggtcc acttcgcata ttaaggtgac gcgtgtggcc tcgaacaccg agcgaccctg
     3061 cagcgacccg caagcttggc attccggtac tgttggtaaa atggaagacg ccaaaaacat
     3121 aaagaaaggc ccggcgccat tctatcctct agaggatgga accgctggag agcaactgca
     3181 taaggctatg aagagatacg ccctggttcc tggaacaatt gcttttacag atgcacatat
     3241 cgaggtgaac atcacgtacg cggaatactt cgaaatgtcc gttcggttgg cagaagctat
     3301 gaaacgatat gggctgaata caaatcacag aatcgtcgta tgcagtgaaa actctcttca
     3361 attctttatg ccggtgttgg gcgcgttatt tatcggagtt gcagttgcgc ccgcgaacga
     3421 catttataat gaacgtgaat tgctcaacag tatgaacatt tcgcagccta ccgtagtgtt
     3481 tgtttccaaa aaggggttgc aaaaaatttt gaacgtgcaa aaaaaattac caataatcca
     3541 gaaaattatt atcatggatt ctaaaacgga ttaccaggga tttcagtcga tgtacacgtt
     3601 cgtcacatct catctacctc ccggttttaa tgaatacgat tttgtaccag agtcctttga
     3661 tcgtgacaaa acaattgcac tgataatgaa ttcctctgga tctactgggt tacctaaggg
     3721 tgtggccctt ccgcatagaa ctgcctgcgt cagattctcg catgccagag atcctatttt
     3781 tggcaatcaa atcattccgg atactgcgat tttaagtgtt gttccattcc atcacggttt
     3841 tggaatgttt actacactcg gatatttgat atgtggattt cgagtcgtct taatgtatag
     3901 atttgaagaa gagctgtttt tacgatccct tcaggattac aaaattcaaa gtgcgttgct
     3961 agtaccaacc ctattttcat tcttcgccaa aagcactctg attgacaaat acgatttatc
     4021 taatttacac gaaattgctt ctgggggcgc acctctttcg aaagaagtcg gggaagcggt
     4081 tgcaaaacgc ttccatcttc cagggatacg acaaggatat gggctcactg agactacatc
     4141 agctattctg attacacccg agggggatga taaaccgggc gcggtcggta aagttgttcc
     4201 attttttgaa gcgaaggttg tggatctgga taccgggaaa acgctgggcg ttaatcagag
     4261 aggcgaatta tgtgtcagag gacctatgat tatgtccggt tatgtaaaca atccggaagc
     4321 gaccaacgcc ttgattgaca aggatggatg gctacattct ggagacatag cttactggga
     4381 cgaagacgaa cacttcttca tagttgaccg cttgaagtct ttaattaaat acaaaggata
     4441 tcaggtggcc cccgctgaat tggaatcgat attgttacaa caccccaaca tcttcgacgc
     4501 gggcgtggca ggtcttcccg acgatgacgc cggtgaactt cccgccgccg ttgttgtttt
     4561 ggagcacgga aagacgatga cggaaaaaga gatcgtggat tacgtcgcca gtcaagtaac
     4621 aaccgcgaaa aagttgcgcg gaggagttgt gtttgtggac gaagtaccga aaggtcttac
     4681 cggaaaactc gacgcaagaa aaatcagaga gatcctcata aaggccaaga agggcggaaa
     4741 gtccaaattg taaaatgtaa ctgtattcag cgatgacgaa attcttagct attgtaatac
     4801 tgcgatgagt ggcagggcgg ggcgtaattt ttttaaggca gttattggtg cccttaaacg
     4861 cctggttgct acgcctgaat aagtgataat aagcggatga atggcagaaa ttcgccggat
     4921 ctttgtgaag gaaccttact tctgtggtgt gacataattg gacaaactac ctacagagat
     4981 ttaaagctct aaggtaaata taaaattttt aagtgtataa tgtgttaaac tactgattct
     5041 aattgtttgt gtattttaga ttccaaccta tggaactgat gaatgggagc agtggtggaa
     5101 tgcctttaat gaggaaaacc tgttttgctc agaagaaatg ccatctagtg atgatgaggc
     5161 tactgctgac tctcaacatt ctactcctcc aaaaaagaag agaaaggtag aagaccccaa
     5221 ggactttcct tcagaattgc taagtttttt gagtcatgct gtgtttagta atagaactct
     5281 tgcttgcttt gctatttaca ccacaaagga aaaagctgca ctgctataca agaaaattat
     5341 ggaaaaatat tctgtaacct ttataagtag gcataacagt tataatcata acatactgtt
     5401 ttttcttact ccacacaggc atagagtgtc tgctattaat aactatgctc aaaaattgtg
     5461 tacctttagc tttttaattt gtaaaggggt taataaggaa tatttgatgt atagtgcctt
     5521 gactagagat cataatcagc cataccacat ttgtagaggt tttacttgct ttaaaaaacc
     5581 tcccacacct ccccctgaac ctgaaacata aaatgaatgc aattgttgtt gttaacttgt
     5641 ttattgcagc ttataatggt tacaaataaa gcaatagcat cacaaatttc acaaataaag
     5701 catttttttc actgcattct agttgtggtt tgtccaaact c
//
